>Addgene plasmid #44847 | pFA6a-link-yomKeima-SpHis5 | depositor full sequence | sequence record 62033 | pFA6a-link-yomKeima-SpHis5 sequence 4690 bps
GCGCCACTTCTAAATAAGCGAATTTCTTATGATTTATGATTTTTATTATTAAATAAGTTATAAAAAAAAT
AAGTGTATACAAATTTTAAAGTGACTCTTAGGTTTTAAAACGAAAATTCTTATTCTTGAGTAACTCTTTC
CTGTAGGTCAGGTTGCTTTCTCAGGTATAGTATGAGGTCGCTCTTATTGACCACACCTCTACCGGCAGAT
CCGCTAGGGATAACAGGGTAATATAGATCTGTTTAGCTTGCCTCGTCCCCGCCGGGTCACCCGGCCAGCG
ACATGGAGGCCCAGAATACCCTCCTTGACAGTCTTGACGTGCGCAGCTCAGGGGCATGATGTGACTGTCG
CCCGTACATTTAGCCCATACATCCCCATGTATAATCATTTGCATCCATACATTTTGATGGCCGCACGGCG
CGAAGCAAAAATTACGGCTCCTCGCTGCAGACCTGCGAGCAGGGAAACGCTCCCCTCACAGACGCGTTGA
ATTGTCCCCACGCCGCGCCCCTGTAGAGAAATATAAAAGGTTAGGATTTGCCACTGAGGTTCTTCTTTCA
TATACTTCCTTTTAAAATCTTGCTAGGATACAGTTCTCACATCACATCCGAACATAAACAACCATGGGTA
GGAGGGCTTTTGTAGAAAGAAATACGAACGAAACGAAAATCAGCGTTGCCATCGCTTTGGACAAAGCTCC
CTTACCTGAAGAGTCGAATTTTATTGATGAACTTATAACTTCCAAGCATGCAAACCAAAAGGGAGAACAA
GTAATCCAAGTAGACACGGGAATTGGATTCTTGGATCACATGTATCATGCACTGGCTAAACATGCAGGCT
GGAGCTTACGACTTTACTCAAGAGGTGATTTAATCATCGATGATCATCACACTGCAGAAGATACTGCTAT
TGCACTTGGTATTGCATTCAAGCAGGCTATGGGTAACTTTGCCGGCGTTAAAAGATTTGGACATGCTTAT
TGTCCACTTGACGAAGCTCTTTCTAGAAGCGTAGTTGACTTGTCGGGACGGCCCTATGCTGTTATCGATT
TGGGATTAAAGCGTGAAAAGGTTGGGGAATTGTCCTGTGAAATGATCCCTCACTTACTATATTCCTTTTC
GGTAGCAGCTGGAATTACTTTGCATGTTACCTGCTTATATGGTAGTAATGACCATCATCGTGCTGAAAGC
GCTTTTAAATCTCTGGCTGTTGCCATGCGCGCGGCTACTAGTCTTACTGGAAGTTCTGAAGTCCCAAGCA
CGAAGGGAGTGTTGTAAAGAGTACTGACAATAAAAAGATTCTTGTTTTCAAGAACTTGTCATTTGTATAG
TTTTTTTATATTGTAGTTGTTCTATTTTAATCAAATGTTAGCGTGATTTATATTTTTTTTCGCCTCGACA
TCATCTGCCCAGATGCGAAGTTAAGTGCGCAGAAAGTAATATCATGCGTCAATCGTATGTGAATGCTGGT
CGCTATACTGCTGTCGATTCGATACTAACGCCGCCATCCAGTTTAAACGAGCTCGAATTCATCGATGATA
TCAGATCCACTAGTGGCCTATGCGGCCGCGGATCTGCCGGTCTCCCTATAGTGAGTCGTATTAATTTCGA
TAAGCCAGGTTAACCTGCATTAATGAATCGGCCAACGCGCGGGGAGAGGCGGTTTGCGTATTGGGCGCTC
TTCCGCTTCCTCGCTCACTGACTCGCTGCGCTCGGTCGTTCGGCTGCGGCGAGCGGTATCAGCTCACTCA
AAGGCGGTAATACGGTTATCCACAGAATCAGGGGATAACGCAGGAAAGAACATGTGAGCAAAAGGCCAGC
AAAAGGCCAGGAACCGTAAAAAGGCCGCGTTGCTGGCGTTTTTCCATAGGCTCCGCCCCCCTGACGAGCA
TCACAAAAATCGACGCTCAAGTCAGAGGTGGCGAAACCCGACAGGACTATAAAGATACCAGGCGTTTCCC
CCTGGAAGCTCCCTCGTGCGCTCTCCTGTTCCGACCCTGCCGCTTACCGGATACCTGTCCGCCTTTCTCC
CTTCGGGAAGCGTGGCGCTTTCTCAATGCTCACGCTGTAGGTATCTCAGTTCGGTGTAGGTCGTTCGCTC
CAAGCTGGGCTGTGTGCACGAACCCCCCGTTCAGCCCGACCGCTGCGCCTTATCCGGTAACTATCGTCTT
GAGTCCAACCCGGTAAGACACGACTTATCGCCACTGGCAGCAGCCACTGGTAACAGGATTAGCAGAGCGA
GGTATGTAGGCGGTGCTACAGAGTTCTTGAAGTGGTGGCCTAACTACGGCTACACTAGAAGGACAGTATT
TGGTATCTGCGCTCTGCTGAAGCCAGTTACCTTCGGAAAAAGAGTTGGTAGCTCTTGATCCGGCAAACAA
ACCACCGCTGGTAGCGGTGGTTTTTTTGTTTGCAAGCAGCAGATTACGCGCAGAAAAAAAGGATCTCAAG
AAGATCCTTTGATCTTTTCTACGGGGTCTGACGCTCAGTGGAACGAAAACTCACGTTAAGGGATTTTGGT
CATGAGATTATCAAAAAGGATCTTCACCTAGATCCTTTTAAATTAAAAATGAAGTTTTAAATCAATCTAA
AGTATATATGAGTAAACTTGGTCTGACAGTTACCAATGCTTAATCAGTGAGGCACCTATCTCAGCGATCT
GTCTATTTCGTTCATCCATAGTTGCCTGACTCCCCGTCGTGTAGATAACTACGATACGGGAGGGCTTACC
ATCTGGCCCCAGTGCTGCAATGATACCGCGAGACCCACGCTCACCGGCTCCAGATTTATCAGCAATAAAC
CAGCCAGCCGGAAGGGCCGAGCGCAGAAGTGGTCCTGCAACTTTATCCGCCTCCATCCAGTCTATTAATT
GTTGCCGGGAAGCTAGAGTAAGTAGTTCGCCAGTTAATAGTTTGCGCAACGTTGTTGCCATTGCTACAGG
CATCGTGGTGTCACGCTCGTCGTTTGGTATGGCTTCATTCAGCTCCGGTTCCCAACGATCAAGGCGAGTT
ACATGATCCCCCATGTTGTGCAAAAAAGCGGTTAGCTCCTTCGGTCCTCCGATCGTTGTCAGAAGTAAGT
TGGCCGCAGTGTTATCACTCATGGTTATGGCAGCACTGCATAATTCTCTTACTGTCATGCCATCCGTAAG
ATGCTTTTCTGTGACTGGTGAGTACTCAACCAAGTCATTCTGAGAATAGTGTATGCGGCGACCGAGTTGC
TCTTGCCCGGCGTCAATACGGGATAATACCGCGCCACATAGCAGAACTTTAAAAGTGCTCATCATTGGAA
AACGTTCTTCGGGGCGAAAACTCTCAAGGATCTTACCGCTGTTGAGATCCAGTTCGATGTAACCCACTCG
TGCACCCAACTGATCTTCAGCATCTTTTACTTTCACCAGCGTTTCTGGGTGAGCAAAAACAGGAAGGCAA
AATGCCGCAAAAAAGGGAATAAGGGCGACACGGAAATGTTGAATACTCATACTCTTCCTTTTTCAATATT
ATTGAAGCATTTATCAGGGTTATTGTCTCATGAGCGGATACATATTTGAATGTATTTAGAAAAATAAACA
AATAGGGGTTCCGCGCACATTTCCCCGAAAAGTGCCACCTGACGTCTAAGAAACCATTATTATCATGACA
TTAACCTATAAAAATAGGCGTATCACGAGGCCCTTTCGTCTCGCGCGTTTCGGTGATGACGGTGAAAACC
TCTGACACATGCAGCTCCCGGAGACGGTCACAGCTTGTCTGTAAGCGGATGCCGGGAGCAGACAAGCCCG
TCAGGGCGCGTCAGCGGGTGTTGGCGGGTGTCGGGGCTGGCTTAACTATGCGGCATCAGAGCAGATTGTA
CTGAGAGTGCACCATATGGACATATTGTCGTTAGAACGCGGCTACAATTAATACATAACCTTATGTATCA
TACACATACGATTTAGGTGACACTATAGAACGCGGCCGCCAGCTGAAGCTTCGTACGCTGCAGGTCGACG
GATCGGTGACGGTGCTGGTTTAATTAACATGGTTTCTGTGATCGCTAAACAAATGACTTATAAAGTCTAC
ATGAGTGGAACAGTAAACGGCCATTACTTCGAGGTAGAAGGTGATGGTAAAGGAAAACCATACGAAGGCG
AACAAACCGTGAAATTGACTGTTACCAAAGGAGGACCACTCCCATTTGCCTGGGATATCCTTTCACCTCA
ATTGCAATACGGTAGTATACCATTCACAAAATATCCTGAAGATATTCCAGACTACTTTAAACAATCTTTC
CCAGAAGGATATACATGGGAGAGATCCATGAATTTCGAAGATGGTGCTGTTTGTACGGTGTCAAATGACT
CTTCTATACAGGGCAATTGTTTTATCTACAACGTTAAGATTTCAGGCGAGAATTTTCCTCCAAATGGTCC
AGTAATGCAAAAGAAAACACAGGGGTGGGAACCATCTACTGAAAGGTTATTTGCCAGAGATGGTATGCTT
ATTGGTAACGACTACATGGCACTAAAGCTGGAAGGGGGTGGTCATTACTTATGTGAGTTTAAGTCAACTT
ATAAGGCGAAAAAGCCTGTCAGAATGCCTGGCAGACACGAGATCGACCGTAAGTTGGATGTTACTAGCCA
CAACAGAGATTACACATCCGTCGAACAATGCGAAATTGCTATCGCAAGACATTCTCTATTAGGGTAAGGC
Features (pLannotate 1.2.2; 13 found; start..end, strand, type, name):
     18..205     +  terminator     ADH1 terminator: S. cerevisiae ADH1; transcription terminator for the S. cerevisiae alcohol dehydrogenase 1 (ADH1) gene
    280..623     +  promoter       TEF promoter: Ashbya gossypii TEF promoter
    624..1277    +  CDS            S. pombe his5: imidazoleglycerol-phosphate dehydratase, required for histidine biosynthesis; Schizosaccharomyces pombe his5; yeast auxotrophic marker; corresponds to S. cerevisiae HIS3
   1283..1480    +  terminator     TEF terminator: Ashbya gossypii TEF terminator
   1585..1603    -  promoter       T7 promoter: promoter for bacteriophage T7 RNA polymerase
   1625..1678    -  CDS            lacI (fragment): lac repressor; lacI; The lac repressor binds to the lac operator to inhibit transcription in E. coli. This inhibition can be relieved by adding lactose or isopropyl-β-D-thiogalactopyranoside (IPTG).
   1861..2449    -  rep_origin     ori: high-copy-number ColE1/pMB1/pBR322/pUC origin of replication
   2620..3480    -  CDS            AmpR: β-lactamase; bla; confers resistance to ampicillin, carbenicillin, and related antibiotics
   3481..3585    -  promoter       AmpR promoter: bla
   3680..3715    +  CDS            rop (fragment): Rop protein, which maintains plasmids at low copy number; rop
   3817..3868    +  misc_feature   bom (fragment): basis of mobility region from pBR322
   3931..3949    +  promoter       SP6 promoter: promoter for bacteriophage SP6 RNA polymerase
   4019..4684    +  CDS            mKeima: mKeima is a basic (constitutively fluorescent) long stokes shift fluorescent protein published in 2006, derived from Montipora sp. 20. It has high acid sensitivity.
