[The description below was written by a language model from this plasmid's Addgene catalogue record and pLannotate feature annotations shown in this document.]
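Description:
pFA6a-link-yomKeima-SpHis5 is a yeast tagging vector built on the pFA6a backbone. It serves as a template plasmid for fusing a yeast codon-optimized version of the fluorescent protein mKeima to a gene of interest in Saccharomyces cerevisiae. It is maintained in E. coli through a high-copy ColE1/pUC-type origin and an ampicillin resistance gene (β-lactamase with its own promoter). The feature table shows no yeast replication origin or centromere, consistent with a cassette donor rather than an episomal expression plasmid. Short lacI, rop and bom fragments, together with flanking SP6 and T7 promoters, are backbone remnants.

The payload is a single contiguous module that spans the numbering origin of the circular map. The synthetic yomKeima coding sequence lies just downstream of the SP6 promoter. The plasmid name implies that a linker precedes it, although no linker is annotated. The coding sequence has no promoter of its own, as expected for a tag whose expression comes from the tagged gene, and it is followed by the S. cerevisiae ADH1 terminator. Next comes the selection cassette, in which the Ashbya gossypii TEF promoter and terminator flank Schizosaccharomyces pombe his5. This gene encodes imidazoleglycerol-phosphate dehydratase and complements S. cerevisiae his3 mutations, allowing selection for histidine prototrophy. Using a heterologous marker also limits homology to the host HIS3 locus.

mKeima is a monomeric protein with a long Stokes shift, derived from a Montipora coral protein, and it is notably acid sensitive. In pFA6a-type systems the tag-plus-marker module is usually PCR-amplified with primers carrying homology to the target locus and integrated by homologous recombination to give a fusion expressed from the native promoter. The record itself states only the tagging purpose. It notes that the design derives from an earlier set of optimized fluorescent protein tagging cassettes for budding yeast.
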