Addgene plasmid #44847: pFA6a-link-yomKeima-SpHis5
Purpose: Yeast tagging vector to create gene fusion with yeast optimized mKeima with SpHis5 selection
Depositing lab: Wendell Lim & Kurt Thorn. Depositing organization: University of California, San Francisco (UCSF). Publication: Improved Blue, Green, and Red Fluorescent Protein Tagging Vectors for S. cerevisiae. Lee S, Lim WA, Thorn KS. PLoS One. 2013 Jul 2;8(7):e67902. doi: 10.1371/journal.pone.0067902. Print 2013. PubMed 23844123.
Backbone
  Vector backbone: pFA6a
  Vector type: Yeast Expression
  Selectable markers: HIS3
Growth in bacteria
  Bacterial resistance: Ampicillin, 100 μg/mL
  Growth temperature: 37°C
  Growth strain: DH5alpha
  Copy number: Unknown
Gene/Insert
  Gene/Insert name: yomKeima (alt name: Yeast Optimized mKeima)
  Species: Synthetic
Terms and licenses: Academic/Nonprofit Terms; Industry Terms: Not Available to Industry
Depositor comments: This vector is derived from the sequences published in “Optimized cassettes for fluorescent protein tagging in Saccharomyces cerevisiae.” Sheff MA, Thorn KS. Yeast. 2004 Jun;21(8):661-70. These plasmids were generated with funding from an NIGMS Systems Biology Center grant, number P50 GM081879. Please acknowledge this grant if you use these plasmids.
How to cite: pFA6a-link-yomKeima-SpHis5 was a gift from Wendell Lim & Kurt Thorn (Addgene plasmid # 44847 ; http://n2t.net/addgene:44847 ; RRID:Addgene_44847)
