>Addgene plasmid #44847 | pFA6a-link-yomKeima-SpHis5 | addgene partial sequence | sequence record 63741 | Sp6 5'-ATTTAGGTGACACTATAG-3'
GGATCGGTGACGGTGCTGGTTTAATTAACATGGTTTCTGTGATCGCTAAACAAATGACTTATAAAGTCTA
CATGAGTGGAACAGTAAACGGCCATTACTTCGAGGTAGAAGGTGATGGTAAAGGAAAACCATACGAAGGC
GAACAAACCGTGAAATTGACTGTTACCAAAGGAGGACCACTCCCATTTGCCTGGGATATCCTTTCACCTC
AATTGCAATACGGTAGTATACCATTCACAAAATATCCTGAAGATATTCCAGACTACTTTAAACAATCTTT
CCCAGAAGGATATACATGGGAGAGATCCATGAATTTCGAAGATGGTGCTGTTTGTACGGTGTCAAATGAC
TCTTCTATACAGGGCAATTGTTTTATCTACAACGTTAAGATTTCAGGCGAGAATTTTCCTCCAAATGGTC
CAGTAATGCAAAAGAAAACACAGGGGTGGGAACCATCTACTGAAAGGTTATTTGCCAGAGATGGTATGCT
TATTGGTAACGACTACATGGCACTAAAGCTGGAAGGGGGTGGTCATTACTTATGTGAGTTTAAGTCAACT
TATAAGGCGAAAAAGCCTGTCAGAATGCCTGGCAGACACGAGATCGACCGTAAGTTGGATGTTACTAGCC
ACAACAGAGATTACACATCCGTCGAACAATGCGAAATTGCTATCGCAAGACATTCTCTATTAGGGTAAGG
CGCGCCACTTCTAAATAAGCGAATTTCTTATGATTTATGATTTTTATTATTAAATAAGTTATAAAAAAAA
TAAGTGTATACAAATTTTAAA
