>Addgene plasmid #44847 | pFA6a-link-yomKeima-SpHis5 | addgene partial sequence | sequence record 63780 | T7 5'-TAATACGACTCACTATAGGG-3'
GATCTGATATCATCGATGAATTCGAGCTCGTTTAAACTGGATGGCGGCGTTAGTATCGAATCGACAGCAG
TATAGCGACCAGCATTCACATACGATTGACGCATGATATTACTTTCTGCGCACTTAACTTCGCATCTGGG
CAGATGATGTCGAGGCGAAAAAAAATATAAATCACGCTAACATTTGATTAAAATAGAACAACTACAATAT
AAAAAAACTATACAAATGACAAGTTCTTGAAAACAAGAATCTTTTTATTGTCAGTACTCTTTACAACACT
CCCTTCGTGCTTGGGACTTCAGAACTTCCAGTAAGACTAGTAGCCGCGCGCATGGCAACAGCCAGAGATT
TAAAAGCGCTTTCAGCACGATGATGGTCATTACTACCATATAAGCAGGTAACATGCAAAGTAATTCCAGC
TGCTACCGAAAAGGAATATAGTAAGTGAGGGATCATTTCACAGGACAATTCCCCAACCTTTTCACGCTTT
AATCCCAAATCGATAACAGCATAGGGCCGTCCCGACAAGTCAACTACGCTTCTAGAAAGAGCTTCGTCAA
GTGGACAATAAGCATGTCCAAATCTTTTAACGCCGGCAAAGTTACTCATAGCCTGCTTGAATGCAATACC
AAGTGCAATAGCAGTATCTTCTGCAGTGTGATGATCATCGATGATTAAATCACCTCTTGAGTAAAGTCGT
AAGCTCCAGCCTGCATGTTTAGCCAGTGCATGATACATGTGATCCAAGAATCCAATTCCCGTGTCTACTT
GGATTACTTGTTCTCCCTTTTGGTTTGTATGCTTGGAAGTTATAAGTTCATCAATAA
